>Addgene plasmid #190594 | scAAV-TTR-mFgf15 | addgene full sequence | sequence record 384353 | Addgene NGS Result
CGCTCGCCGCAGCCGAACGACCGAGCGCAGCGAGTCAGTGAGCGAGGAAGCGGAAGAGCGCCCAATACGC
AAACCGCCTCTCCCCGCGCGTTGGCCGATTCATTAATGCAGCTGGCACGACAGGTTTCCCGACTGGAAAG
CGGGCAGTGAGCGCAACGCAATTAATGTGAGTTAGCTCACTCATTAGGCACCCCAGGCTTTACACTTTAT
GCTTCCGGCTCGTATGTTGTGTGGAATTGTGAGCGGATAACAATTTCACACAGGAAACAGCTATGACCAT
GATTACGAATTGCCTGCAGGCAGCTGCGCGCTCGCTCGCTCACTGAGGCCGCCCGGGCAAAGCCCGGGCG
TCGGGCGACCTTTGGTCGCCCGGCCTCAGTGAGCGAGCGAGCGCGCAGAGAGGGAGTGGCCAACTCCATC
ACTAGGGGTTCCTATCGATATCAGATCTGTCAATTCACGCGAGTTAATAATTACCAGCGCGGGCCAAATA
AATAATCGCGAGGGGCAGGTGACGTTTGCCCAGCGCGCGCTGGTAATTATTAACCTCGCGAATATTGATT
CGAGGCCGCGATTGCCGCAATCGCGAGGGGCAGGTGACCTTTGCCCAGCGCGCGTTCGCCCCGCCCCGGA
CGGTATCGATGTCGAGGGGGATCCCACTGGGAGGATGTTGAGTAAGATGGAAAACTACTGATGACCCTTG
CAGAGACAGAGTATTAGGACATGTTTGAACAGGGGCCGGGCGATCAGCAGGTAGCTCTAGAGGTACCCCA
GATCTAGTGTCTGTCTGCACATTTCGTAGAGCGAGTGTTCCGATACTCTAATCTCCCTAGGCAAGGTTCA
TATTTGTGTAGGTTACTTATTCTCCTTTTGTTGACTAAGTCAATAATCAGAATCAGCAGGTTTGGAGTCA
GCTTGGCAGGGATCAGCAGCCTGGGTTGGAAGGAGGGGGTATAAAAGCCCCTTCACCAGGAGAAGCCCAG
CTGGGCAAAGAATTCGCCACCATGGCGAGAAAGTGGAACGGGCGTGCGGTGGCCCGAGCCCTGGTCCTGG
CCACTCTGTGGCTGGCTGTGTCTGGGCGTCCCCTGGCCCAGCAATCCCAGTCTGTGTCAGATGAAGATCC
ACTCTTTCTCTACGGCTGGGGCAAGATTACCCGCCTGCAGTACCTGTACTCCGCTGGTCCCTATGTCTCC
AACTGCTTCCTCCGAATCCGGAGCGACGGCTCTGTGGACTGCGAGGAGGACCAAAACGAACGAAATTTGT
TGGAATTCCGCGCGGTCGCTCTGAAGACGATTGCCATCAAGGACGTCAGCAGCGTGCGGTACCTCTGCAT
GAGCGCGGACGGCAAGATATACGGGCTGATTCGCTACTCGGAGGAAGACTGTACCTTCAGGGAGGAAATG
GACTGTTTAGGCTACAACCAGTACAGATCCATGAAACACCATCTCCATATCATCTTCATCCAGGCCAAGC
CCAGAGAACAGCTCCAGGACCAGAAACCCTCAAACTTTATCCCCGTGTTTCACCGCTCCTTCTTTGAAAC
CGGGGACCAGCTGAGGTCTAAAATGTTCTCCCTGCCCCTGGAGAGTGACAGCATGGATCCGTTCAGGATG
GTGGAGGATGTAGACCACCTAGTGAAGAGTCCCAGCTTCCAGAAATGAGACGTGAATAAAATATCTTTAT
TTTCATTACATCTGTGTGTTGGTTTTTTGTGTGGTGCGCAAGATGATCGCCAAGAGCGAGCAGGAGATCG
GCAAGGCCACCGCCAAGTAGATCTAGGAACCCCTAGTGATGGAGTTGGCCACTCCCTCTCTGCGCGCTCG
CTCGCTCACTGAGGCCGGGCGACCAAAGGTCGCCCGACGCCCGGGCTTTGCCCGGGCGGCCTCAGTGAGC
GAGCGAGCGCGCAGCTGCCTGCAGGCAGCTTGGCACTGGCCGTCGTTTTACAACGTCGTGACTGGGAAAA
CCCTGGCGTTACCCAACTTAATCGCCTTGCAGCACATCCCCCTTTCGCCAGCTGGCGTAATAGCGAAGAG
GCCCGCACCGATCGCCCTTCCCAACAGTTGCGCAGCCTGAATGGCGAATGGCGCCTGATGCGGTATTTTC
TCCTTACGCATCTGTGCGGTATTTCACACCGCATA
[142 nt withheld, positions 2136-2277]
C
[141 nt withheld, positions 2279-2419]
CCTTTGACGTTGGAGTCCACGTTCTTT
[37 nt withheld, positions 2447-2483]
ACCCTATCTCGGGCTATTCTTTTGATTTATAAGGGATTTTGCCGATTTCGGCCTATTGGTTAAAAAATGA
GCTGATTTAACAAAAATTTAACGCGAATTTTAACAAAATATTAACGTTTACAATTTTATGGTGCACTCTC
AGTACAATCTGCTCTGATGCCGCATAGTTAAGCCAGCCCCGACACCCGCCAACACCCGCTGACGCGCCCT
GACGGGCTTGTCTGCTCCCGGCATCCGCTTACAGACAAGCTGTGACCGTCTCCGGGAGCTGCATGTGTCA
GAGGTTTTCACCGTCATCACCGAAACGCGCGAGACGAAAGGGCCTCGTGATACGCCTATTTTTATAGGTT
AATGTCATGATAATAATGGTTTCTTAGACGTCAGGTGGCACTTTTCGGGGAAATGTGCGCGGAACCCCTA
TTTGTTTATTTTTCTAAATACATTCAAATATGTATCCGCTCATGAGACAATAACCCTGATAAATGCTTCA
ATAATATTGAAAAAGGAAGAGTATGAGTATTCAACATTTCCGTGTCGCCCTTATTCCCTTTTTTGCGGCA
TTTTGCCTTCCTGTTTTTGCTCACCCAGAAACGCTGGTGAAAGTAAAAGATGCTGAAGATCAGTTGGGTG
CACGAGTGGGTTACATCGAACTGGATCTCAACAGCGGTAAGATCCTTGAGAGTTTTCGCCCCGAAGAACG
TTTTCCAATGATGAGCACTTTTAAAGTTCTGCTATGTGGCGCGGTATTATCCCGTATTGACGCCGGGCAA
GAGCAACTCGGTCGCCGCATACACTATTCTCAGAATGACTTGGTTGAGTACTCACCAGTCACAGAAAAGC
ATCTTACGGATGGCATGACAGTAAGAGAATTATGCAGTGCTGCCATAACCATGAGTGATAACACTGCGGC
CAACTTACTTCTGACAACGATCGGAGGACCGAAGGAGCTAACCGCTTTTTTGCACAACATGGGGGATCAT
GTAACTCGCCTTGATCGTTGGGAACCGGAGCTGAATGAAGCCATACCAAACGACGAGCGTGACACCACGA
TGCCTGTAGCAATGGCAACAACGTTGCGCAAACTATTAACTGGCGAACTACTTACTCTAGCTTCCCGGCA
ACAATTAATAGACTGGATGGAGGCGGATAAAGTTGCAGGACCACTTCTGCGCTCGGCCCTTCCGGCTGGC
TGGTTTATTGCTGATAAATCTGGAGCCGGTGAGCGTGGGTCTCGCGGTATCATTGCAGCACTGGGGCCAG
ATGGTAAGCCCTCCCGTATCGTAGTTATCTACACGACGGGGAGTCAGGCAACTATGGATGAACGAAATAG
ACAGATCGCTGAGATAGGTGCCTCACTGATTAAGCATTGGTAACTGTCAGACCAAGTTTACTCATATATA
CTTTAGATTGATTTAAAACTTCATTTTTAATTTAAAAGGATCTAGGTGAAGATCCTTTTTGATAATCTCA
TGACCAAAATCCCTTAACGTGAGTTTTCGTTCCACTGAGCGTCAGACCCCGTAGAAAAGATCAAAGGATC
TTCTTGAGATCCTTTTTTTCTGCGCGTAATCTGCTGCTTGCAAACAAAAAAACCACCGCTACCAGCGGTG
GTTTGTTTGCCGGATCAAGAGCTACCAACTCTTTTTCCGAAGGTAACTGGCTTCAGCAGAGCGCAGATAC
CAAATACTGTTCTTCTAGTGTAGCCGTAGTTAGGCCACCACTTCAAGAACTCTGTAGCACCGCCTACATA
CCTCGCTCTGCTAATCCTGTTACCAGTGGCTGCTGCCAGTGGCGATAAGTCGTGTCTTACCGGGTTGGAC
TCAAGACGATAGTTACCGGATAAGGCGCAGCGGTCGGGCTGAACGGGGGGTTCGTGCACACAGCCCAGCT
TGGAGCGAACGACCTACACCGAACTGAGATACCTACAGCGTGAGCTATGAGAAAGCGCCACGCTTCCCGA
AGGGAGAAAGGCGGACAGGTATCCGGTAAGCGGCAGGGTCGGAACAGGAGAGCGCACGAGGGAGCTTCCA
GGGGGAAACGCCTGGTATCTTTATAGTCCTGTCGGGTTTCGCCACCTCTGACTTGAGCGTCGATTTTTGT
GATGCTCGTCAGGGGGGCGGAGCCTATGGAAAAACGCCAGCAACGCGGCCTTTTTACGGTTCCTGGCCTT
TTGCTGGCCTTTTGCTCACATGTTCTTTCCTGCGTTATCCCCTGATTCTGTGGATAACCGTATTACCGCC
TTTGAGTGAGCTGATAC
Features (pLannotate 1.2.2; 17 found; start..end, strand, type, name):
      1..56      +  rep_origin     RSF ori (fragment): Plasmids containing the RSF 1030 origin of replication can be propagated in E. coli cells that contain additional plasmids with compatible origins.
     58..150     +  CDS            lacI (fragment): lac repressor; lacI; The lac repressor binds to the lac operator to inhibit transcription in E. coli. This inhibition can be relieved by adding lactose or isopropyl-β-D-thiogalactopyranoside (IPTG).
    163..184     +  protein_bind   CAP binding site: CAP binding activates transcription in the presence of cAMP. E. coli catabolite activator protein
    199..229     +  promoter       lac promoter: promoter for the E. coli lac operon
    237..253     +  protein_bind   lac operator: The lac repressor binds to the lac operator to inhibit transcription in E. coli. This inhibition can be relieved by adding lactose or isopropyl-β-D-thiogalactopyranoside (IPTG). lac repressor encoded by lacI
    293..433     -  repeat_region  AAV2 ITR: inverted terminal repeat of adeno-associated virus serotype 2 inverted
   1002..1655    +  CDS            Fgf15: FGF15_MOUSE - Experimental evidence at protein level: Swiss-Prot protein existence level 1. Involved in the suppression of bile acid biosynthesis through down-regulation of CYP7A1 expression. From Mus musculus (Mouse).
   1665..1713    +  polyA_signal   poly(A) signal: synthetic polyadenylation signal
   1775..1915    +  repeat_region  AAV2 ITR: inverted terminal repeat of adeno-associated virus serotype 2 inverted
   1924..2078    +  CDS            lacZα (fragment): LacZα fragment of β-galactosidase; lacZ fragment
   2084..2135    -  misc_feature   bom (fragment): basis of mobility region from pBR322
   2154..2534    +  rep_origin     M13 ori (sequence partly withheld): M13 bacteriophage origin of replication; arrow indicates direction of (+) strand synthesis
   2610..2659    -  misc_feature   bom (fragment): basis of mobility region from pBR322
   2761..2796    -  CDS            rop (fragment): Rop protein, which maintains plasmids at low copy number; rop
   2891..2995    +  promoter       AmpR promoter: bla
   2996..3856    +  CDS            AmpR: β-lactamase; bla; confers resistance to ampicillin, carbenicillin, and related antibiotics
   4027..4615    +  rep_origin     ori: high-copy-number ColE1/pMB1/pBR322/pUC origin of replication
