[The description below was written by a language model from this plasmid's Addgene catalogue record and pLannotate feature annotations shown in this document.]
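Description:
scAAV-TTR-mFgf15 is a self-complementary adeno-associated virus (scAAV) transfer plasmid for expressing mouse fibroblast growth factor 15 in mammalian cells. According to the depositor, it was derived from an scAAV-TTR-Cre plasmid, presumably by putting Fgf15 in place of Cre. The catalogue lists a total size of about 4.7 kb, in close agreement with the 4,740 nt sequenced record. It is propagated in E. coli as a high-copy plasmid through a ColE1/pUC-type origin and selected with ampicillin via the AmpR (β-lactamase) cassette. An M13 phage origin and remnants of a lac promoter/operator and lacZα region reflect a phagemid-type cloning backbone. The short hits to RSF ori, lacI, bom and rop are fragments rather than functional elements.

The payload lies between two AAV2 inverted terminal repeats, which are the cis elements needed for replication and packaging of the genome into AAV particles when rep, cap and helper functions are supplied in trans. Within this compact cassette, the roughly 650 bp Fgf15 coding sequence is followed by a short synthetic polyadenylation signal. The catalogue states that expression is driven by the Ttr (transthyretin) promoter, which is commonly used for hepatocyte-directed expression. The promoter is not annotated in the feature table, but it presumably occupies the unannotated stretch between the upstream ITR and the coding sequence. No tag or reporter is recorded. Both ITRs are annotated at the same length, so the table does not identify the modified ITR that typically gives the self-complementary configuration.

FGF15, the mouse counterpart of human FGF19, suppresses bile acid synthesis by down-regulating CYP7A1. The associated publication concerns hepatocyte proliferation in mouse liver during intermittent fasting, which is consistent with use of the vector for FGF15 expression in the liver in vivo.
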