Addgene plasmid #190594: scAAV-TTR-mFgf15
Purpose: AAV construct containing Fgf15 cds under control of TTR promoter
Depositing lab: Roel Nusse. Depositing organization: Stanford University. Publication: Intermittent fasting induces rapid hepatocyte proliferation to restore the hepatostat in the mouse liver. Sarkar A, Jin Y, DeFelice BC, Logan CY, Yang Y, Anbarchian T, Wu P, Morri M, Neff NF, Nguyen H, Rulifson E, Fish M, Kaye AG, Martinez Jaimes AM, Nusse R. Elife. 2023 Jan 31;12:e82311. doi: 10.7554/eLife.82311. PubMed 36719070.
Backbone
  Vector backbone: Derived from scAAV-TTR-CRE
  Backbone manufacturer: N/A
  Total vector size (bp): 4681
  Vector type: Mammalian Expression, AAV
Growth in bacteria
  Bacterial resistance: Ampicillin, 100 μg/mL
  Growth temperature: 37°C
  Growth strain: NEB Stable
  Copy number: High Copy
Gene/Insert
  Gene/Insert name: Fgf15
  Species: M. musculus (mouse)
  Insert size (bp): 657
  Entrez Gene: Fgf15 (a.k.a. FGF19, Fgf8a)
  Promoter: Ttr
  Cloning method: Restriction Enzyme; 5′ cloning site N/A (unknown if destroyed); 3′ cloning site N/A (unknown if destroyed)
  Sequencing primers: 5′ T7; 3′ T3
Terms and licenses: Academic/Nonprofit Terms; Industry Terms: Not Available to Industry
Depositor comments: scAAV-TTR-FGF15 was produced from the complementary strand AAVS construct, csAAV-TTR-CRE plasmid ( a kind gift of Holger Willenbring).
How to cite: scAAV-TTR-mFgf15 was a gift from Roel Nusse (Addgene plasmid # 190594 ; http://n2t.net/addgene:190594 ; RRID:Addgene_190594)
